>Addgene plasmid #63435 | pFusX4-26 | depositor partial sequence | sequence record 105388 | pFusX4_CGC
AGTCTTAAGCGTCTCCCCTGACCCCGGACCAAGTGGTGGCTATCGCCAGCCACGATGGCGGCAAGCAAGC
GCTCGAAACGGTGCAGCGGCTGTTGCCGGTGCTGTGCCAGGACCATGGCCTGACCCCGGACCAAGTGGTG
GCTATCGCCAGCAACAATGGCGGCAAGCAAGCGCTCGAAACGGTGCAGCGGCTGTTGCCGGTGCTGTGCC
AGGACCATGGCCTGACTCCGGACCAAGTGGTGGCTATCGCCAGCCACGATGGCGGCAAGCAAGCGCTCGA
AACGGTGCAGCGGCTGTTGCCGGTGCTGTGCCAGGACCATGGCCGAGACGTC
