>Addgene plasmid #63435 | pFusX4-26 | depositor partial sequence | sequence record 105389 | FusX4
CGTCTCCCCTGACCCCGGACCAAGTGGTGGCTATCGAGACCGGCGCCGCTACGGGCGCGTCCCATTCGCC
ATTCAGGCTGCGCAACTGTTGGGAAGGGCGATCGGTGCGGGCTCTTCGCTATTACGCCAGCTGGCGAAAG
GGGGATGTGCTGCAAGGCGATTAAGTTGGGAACGCCAGGGTTTTCCCAGTCACGACGTTGTAAAACGACG
GCCAGTGAGCGCGCGTAATCGACTCACTATAGGGCGAATTGGGTACCGGGCCCCCCCTCGAGGTCCTCCA
GCTTTTGTTCCCTTTAGTGAGGGTTAATTGCGCGCTTGGCGTAATCATGGTCATAGCTGTTTCCTGTGTG
AAATTGTTATCCGCTCACAATTCCACACAACATACGAGCCGGAAGCATAAAGTGTAAAGCCTGGGGTGCC
TAATGAGTGAGCTAACTCACATTAATTGCGTTGCGCTCACTGCCCGCTTTCCACCGGTGGTCTCTGGCGG
CAAGCAAGCGCTCGAAACGGTGCAGCGGCTGTTGCCGGTGCTGTGCCAGGACCATGGCCGAGACGTCTAG
ACCAGCCAGGACAGAAATGCCTCGACTTCGCTGCTACCCAAGGTTGCCGGGTGACGCACACCGTGGAAAC
GGATGAAGGCACGAACCCAGTGGACATAAGCCTGTTCGGTTCGTAAGCTGTAATGCAAGTAGCGTATGCG
CTCACGCAACTGGTCCAGAACCTTGACCGAACGCAGCGGTGGTAACGGCGCAGTGGCGGTTTTCATGGCT
TGTTATGACTGTTTTTTTGGGGTACAGTCTATGCCTCGGGCATCCAAGCAGCAAGCGCGTTACGCCGTGG
GTCGATGTTTGATGTTATGGAGCAGCAACGATGTTACGCAGCAGGGCAGTCGCCCTAAAACAAAGTTAAA
CATTATGAGGGAAGCGGTGATCGCCGAAGTATCGACTCAACTATCAGAGGTAGTTGGCGTCATCGAGCGC
CATCTCGAACCGACGTTGCTGGCCGTACATTTGTACGGCTCCGCAGTGGATGGCGGCCTGAAGCCACACA
GTGATATTGATTTGCTGGTTACGGTGACCGTAAGGCTTGATGAAACAACGCGGCGAGCTTTGATCAACGA
CCTTTTGGAAACTTCGGCTTCCCCTGGAGAGAGCGAGATTCTCCGCGCTGTAGAAGTCACCATTGTTGTG
CACGACGACATCATTCCGTGGCGTTATCCAGCTAAGCGCGAACTGCAATTTGGAGAATGGCAGCGCAATG
ACATTCTTGCAGGTATCTTCGAGCCAGCCACGATCGACATTGATCTGGCTATCTTGCTGACAAAAGCAAG
AGAACATAGCGTTGCCTTGGTAGGTCCAGCGGCGGAGGAACTCTTTGATCCGGTTCCTGAACAGGATCTA
TTTGAGGCGCTAAATGAAACCTTAACGCTATGGAACTCGCCGCCCGACTGGGCTGGCGATGAGCGAAATG
TAGTGCTTACGTTGTCCCGCATTTGGTACAGCGCAGTAACCGGCAAAATCGCGCCGAAGGATGTCGCTGC
CGACTGGGCAATGGAGCGCCTGCCGGCCCAGTATCAGCCCGTCATACTTGAAGCTAGACAGGCTTATCTT
GGACAAGAAGAAGATCGCTTGGCCTCGCGCGCAGATCAGTTGGAAGAATTTGTCCACTACGTGAAAGGCG
AGATCACCAAGGTAGTCGGCAAATAACCCTCGAGCCACCCATGACCAAAATCCCTTAACGTGAGTTACGC
GTCGTTCCACTGAGCGTCAGACCCCGTAGAAAAGATCAAAGGATCTTCTTGAGATCCTTTTTTTCTGCGC
GTAATCTGCTGCTTGCAAACAAAAAAACCACCGCTACCAGCGGTGGTTTGTTTGCCGGATCAAGAGCTAC
CAACTCTTTTTCCGAAGGTAACTGGCTTCAGCAGAGCGCAGATACCAAATACTGTCCTTCTAGTGTAGCC
GTAGTTAGGCCACCACTTCAAGAACTCTGTAGCACCGCCTACATACCTCGCTCTGCTAATCCTGTTACCA
GTGGCTGCTGCCAGTGGCGATAAGTCGTGTCTTACCGGGTTGGACTCAAGACGATAGTTACCGGATAAGG
CGCAGCGGTCGGGCTGAACGGGGGGTTCGTGCACACAGCCCAGCTTGGAGCGAACGACCTACACCGAACT
GAGATACCTACAGCGTGAGCATTGAGAAAGCGCCACGCTTCCCGAAGGGAGAAAGGCGGACAGGTATCCG
GTAAGCGGCAGGGTCGGAACAGGAGAGCGCACGAGGGAGCTTCCAGGGGGAAACGCCTGGTATCTTTATA
GTCCTGTCGGGTTTCGCCACCTCTGACTTGAGCGTCGATTTTTGTGATGCTCGTCAGGGGGGCGGAGCCT
ATGGAAAAACGCCAGCAACGCGGCCTTTTTACGGTTCCTGGCCTTTTGCTGGCCTTTTGCTCACATGTTC
TTTCCTGCGTTATCCCCTGATTCTGTGGATAACCGTATTACCGCCTTTGAGTGAGCTGATACCGCTCGCC
GCAGCCGAACGACCGAGCGCAGCGAGTCAGTGAGCGAGGAAGCGGAAGAGCGCCCAATACGCAAACCGCC
TCTCCCCGCGCGTTGGCCGATTCATTAATGCAGCTGGCACGACAGGTTTCCCGACTGGAAAGCGGGCAGT
GAGCGCAACGCAATTAATACGCGTACCGCTAGCCAGGAAGAGTTTGTAGAAACGCAAAAAGGCCATCCGT
CAGGATGGCCTTCTGCTTAGTTTGATGCCTGGCAGTTTATGGCGGGCGTCCTGCCCGCCACCCTCCGGGC
CGTTGCTTCACAACGTTCAAATCCGCTCCCGGCGGATTTGTCCTACTCAGGAGAGCGTTCACCGACAAAC
AACAGATAAAACGAAAGGCCCAGTCTTCCGACTGAGCCTTTCGTTTTATTTGATGCCTGGCAGTTCCCTA
CTCTCGCGTTAACGCTAGCATGGATGTTTTCCCAGTCACGACGTTGTAAAACGACGGCCAGTCTTAAG
