>Addgene plasmid #63435 | pFusX4-26 | addgene partial sequence | sequence record 115654 | pCR8_R1 5'-cgaaccgaacaggcttatgt-3'
GTGCGTCACCCGGCAACCTTGGGTAGCAGCGAAGTCGAGGCATTTCTGTCCTGGCTGGTCTAGACGTCTC
GGCCATGGTCCTGGCACAGCACCGGCAACAGCCGCTGCACCGTTTCGAGCGCTTGCTTGCCGCCATCGTG
GCTGGCGATAGCCACCACTTGGTCCGGAGTCAGGCCATGGTCCTGGCACAGCACCGGCAACAGCCGCTGC
ACCGTTTCGAGCGCTTGCTTGCCGCCATTGTTGCTGGCGATAGCCACCACTTGGTCCGGGGTCAGGCCAT
GGTCCTGGCACAGCACCGGCAACAGCCGCTGCACCGTTTCGAGCGCTTGCTTGCCGCCATCGTGGCTGGC
GATAGCCACCACTTGGTCCGGGGTCAGGGGAGACGCTTAAGACTGGCCGTCGTTTTACAACGTCGTGACT
GGGAAAACATCCATGCTAGCGTTAACGCGAGAGTAGGGAACTGCCAGGCATCAAATAAAACGAAAGGCTC
AGTCGGAAGACTGGGCCTTTCGTTTTATCTGTTGTTTGTCGGTGAACGCTCTCCTGAGTAGGACAAATCC
GCCGGGAGCGGATTTGAACGTTGTGAAGCAACGGCCCGGAGGGTGGCGGGCAGGACGCCCGCCATAAACT
GCCAGGCATCAAACTAAGCAGAAGGCCATCCTGACGGATGGCCTTTTTGCGTTTCTACAAACTCTTCCTG
GCTAGCGGTACGCGTATTAATTGCGTTGCGCTCACTGCCCGCTTTCCAGTCGGGAAACCTGTCGTGCCAG
CTGCATTAATGAATC
