[The description below was written by a language model from this plasmid's Addgene catalogue record.]
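Description:
pFusX4-26 is a library component plasmid from the FusX system, a rapid one-step method for assembling TALE repeat arrays for TALENs and related genome-targeting proteins. It is built on the FusX4 backbone (about 3 kb without insert), is maintained at high copy number in standard E. coli cloning strains, and is selected with spectinomycin. The record does not include a feature table, so the origin of replication and other backbone elements are not explicitly stated. The listed sequencing primers are pCR8-type primers flanking the insert.

The synthetic insert is a pre-assembled trimer of TALE repeats carrying the repeat-variable diresidues HD, NN and HD. Under the standard TALE code, HD recognises cytosine and NN recognises guanine, so this unit specifies the DNA triplet CGC, as reflected in the alternative name X4_CGC. As a member of the FusX4 sub-library, it supplies RVD positions 10 to 12 of the final array. The trimer was built into the backbone through BsaI sites that were destroyed during cloning.

In use, a researcher designing a TALE picks one plasmid from each positional library according to the target sequence and combines them with a receiving TALEN or TALE-effector vector in a single Golden Gate-style reaction, which avoids the intermediate assembly steps of earlier kits. This plasmid would be chosen whenever the target site reads CGC at positions 10 to 12. It is a cloning intermediate only; the record lists no promoter or expression elements, and it is not meant to express a functional protein on its own.
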