Addgene plasmid #63435: pFusX4-26
Purpose: Encodes RVD positions 10-12 in TALEN assembly
Depositing lab: Stephen Ekker. Depositing organization: Mayo Foundation for Medical Education and Research. Publication: FusX: A rapid one-step TALE assembly system for genome science. Ma AC, McNulty MS, Tanya PL, Jarryd CM, Martinez-Galvez G, Argue DP, Lee HB, Urban MD, Bullard CE, Blackburn PR, Man TK, Clark KJ, Ekker SC. Hum Gene Ther. 2016 Jun;27(6):451-63. doi: 10.1089/hum.2015.172 PubMed 26854857.
Backbone
  Vector backbone: FusX4
  Backbone size w/o insert (bp): 3008
  Vector type: TALEN
Growth in bacteria
  Bacterial resistance: Spectinomycin, 50 μg/mL
  Growth temperature: 37°C
  Growth strain: DH5alpha
  Copy number: High Copy
Gene/Insert
  Gene/Insert name: HD NN HD (alt name: X4_CGC)
  Species: Synthetic
  Mutation: none
  Cloning method: Restriction Enzyme; 5′ cloning site BsaI (destroyed during cloning); 3′ cloning site BsaI (destroyed during cloning)
  Sequencing primers: 5′ pCR8_F1; 3′ pCR8_R1
Terms and licenses: Academic/Nonprofit Terms; Industry Terms: Not Available to Industry
How to cite: pFusX4-26 was a gift from Stephen Ekker (Addgene plasmid # 63435 ; http://n2t.net/addgene:63435 ; RRID:Addgene_63435)
